Addgene plasmid #139560: pENTR-L5L2-mCherry-stop
Purpose: mCherry ORF with stop codon between attL5-attL2 on Gateway entry vector
Depositing lab: Minoru Ko. Depositing organization: Keio University.
Backbone
  Vector backbone: pDONR221
  Backbone size w/o insert (bp): 2530
  Vector type: Mammalian Expression
Growth in bacteria
  Bacterial resistance: Kanamycin, 50 μg/mL
  Growth temperature: 37°C
  Growth strain: DH5alpha
  Copy number: High Copy
Gene/Insert
  Gene/Insert name: mCherry
  Species: Synthetic
  Cloning method: Gateway Cloning
Terms and licenses: Academic/Nonprofit Terms; Industry Terms: Not Available to Industry
How to cite: pENTR-L5L2-mCherry-stop was a gift from Minoru Ko (Addgene plasmid # 139560 ; http://n2t.net/addgene:139560 ; RRID:Addgene_139560)
