[The description below was written by a language model from this plasmid's Addgene catalogue record and pLannotate feature annotations shown in this document.]
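Description:
pENTR-L5L2-mCherry-stop is a Gateway entry clone built on the pDONR221 backbone, carrying the open reading frame of the monomeric red fluorescent protein mCherry, with its stop codon, between an attL5 site and an attL2 site. The sequenced plasmid is about 3.3 kb. It is maintained in E. coli at high copy through a ColE1/pUC-type origin and selected with kanamycin via an aminoglycoside phosphotransferase (KanR) gene. The rrnB T1 and T2 transcription terminators lie upstream of the attL5 site, where they shield the insert from read-through transcription originating in the backbone, and a T7 promoter sits just beyond attL2, pointing back toward the insert. The short RSF ori, lacI and lacZα hits in the feature table are only fragments, most likely residual backbone sequence rather than functional elements.

Although the catalogue lists the vector type as mammalian expression, the plasmid contains no annotated eukaryotic promoter or polyadenylation signal, so mCherry is not expected to be expressed in mammalian cells from this construct itself. It serves as a donor module: LR Clonase recombines attL sites with matching attR sites to transfer the flanked segment into a destination vector that supplies the regulatory elements. The attL5/attL2 pairing, rather than the standard attL1/attL2, is characteristic of multi-fragment Gateway assembly. There, this clone would supply the downstream element, joined to an upstream entry clone carrying a compatible att5-type site. Because the stop codon is included, mCherry can terminate the assembled reading frame, for example as a C-terminal fluorescent tag or reporter, although the record does not specify the partner entry clones or destination vectors.
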