Features (pLannotate 1.2.2; 11 found; start..end, strand, type, name):
      1..122     +  rep_origin     RSF ori (fragment): Plasmids containing the RSF 1030 origin of replication can be propagated in E. coli cells that contain additional plasmids with compatible origins.
    124..216     +  CDS            lacI (fragment): lac repressor; lacI; The lac repressor binds to the lac operator to inhibit transcription in E. coli. This inhibition can be relieved by adding lactose or isopropyl-β-D-thiogalactopyranoside (IPTG).
    271..298     -  terminator     rrnB T2 terminator: transcription terminator T2 from the E. coli rrnB gene
    430..473     +  terminator     rrnB T1 terminator: Escherichia coli rrnB; transcription terminator T1 from the E. coli rrnB gene
    520..556     -  CDS            lacZα (fragment): LacZα fragment of β-galactosidase; lacZ fragment
    573..668     +  protein_bind   attL5: mutant version of attL; recombination site for the Gateway® LR reaction LR Clonase™
    677..1384    +  CDS            mCherry: mCherry is a basic (constitutively fluorescent) red fluorescent protein published in 2004, derived from Discosoma sp.. It is reported to be a very rapidly-maturing monomer with low acid sensitivity.
   1418..1517    -  protein_bind   attL2: mutant version of attL; recombination site for the Gateway® LR reaction LR Clonase™
   1548..1566    -  promoter       T7 promoter: promoter for bacteriophage T7 RNA polymerase
   1700..2509    +  CDS            KanR: aminoglycoside phosphotransferase; aph(3')-Ia; confers resistance to kanamycin in bacteria or G418 (Geneticin®) in eukaryotes
   2656..3244    +  rep_origin     ori: high-copy-number ColE1/pMB1/pBR322/pUC origin of replication
>Addgene plasmid #139560 | pENTR-L5L2-mCherry-stop | addgene full sequence | sequence record 274730 | Addgene NGS Result
GTTCTTTCCTGCGTTATCCCCTGATTCTGTGGATAACCGTATTACCGCCTTTGAGTGAGCTGATACCGCT
CGCCGCAGCCGAACGACCGAGCGCAGCGAGTCAGTGAGCGAGGAAGCGGAAGAGCGCCCAATACGCAAAC
CGCCTCTCCCCGCGCGTTGGCCGATTCATTAATGCAGCTGGCACGACAGGTTTCCCGACTGGAAAGCGGG
CAGTGAGCGCAACGCAATTAATACGCGTACCGCTAGCCAGGAAGAGTTTGTAGAAACGCAAAAAGGCCAT
CCGTCAGGATGGCCTTCTGCTTAGTTTGATGCCTGGCAGTTTATGGCGGGCGTCCTGCCCGCCACCCTCC
GGGCCGTTGCTTCACAACGTTCAAATCCGCTCCCGGCGGATTTGTCCTACTCAGGAGAGCGTTCACCGAC
AAACAACAGATAAAACGAAAGGCCCAGTCTTCCGACTGAGCCTTTCGTTTTATTTGATGCCTGGCAGTTC
CCTACTCTCGCGTTAACGCTAGCATGGATGTTTTCCCAGTCACGACGTTGTAAAACGACGGCCAGTCTTA
AGCTCGGGCCCCAAATAATGATTTTATTTTGACTGATAGTGACCTGTTCGTTGCAACAAATTGATGAGCA
ATGCTTTTTTATAATGCCAACTTTGTATACAAAAGTTGTAGGCACCATGGTGAGCAAGGGCGAGGAGGAT
AACATGGCCATCATCAAGGAGTTCATGCGCTTCAAGGTGCACATGGAGGGCTCCGTGAACGGCCACGAGT
TCGAGATCGAGGGCGAGGGCGAGGGCCGCCCCTACGAGGGCACCCAGACCGCCAAGCTGAAGGTGACCAA
GGGTGGCCCCCTGCCCTTCGCCTGGGACATCCTGTCCCCTCAGTTCATGTACGGCTCCAAGGCCTACGTG
AAGCACCCCGCCGACATCCCCGACTACTTGAAGCTGTCCTTCCCCGAGGGCTTCAAGTGGGAGCGCGTGA
TGAACTTCGAGGACGGCGGCGTGGTGACCGTGACCCAGGACTCCTCCCTGCAGGACGGCGAGTTCATCTA
CAAGGTGAAGCTGCGCGGCACCAACTTCCCCTCCGACGGCCCCGTAATGCAGAAGAAGACCATGGGCTGG
GAGGCCTCCTCCGAGCGGATGTACCCCGAGGACGGCGCCCTGAAGGGCGAGATCAAGCAGAGGCTGAAGC
TGAAGGACGGCGGCCACTACGACGCTGAGGTCAAGACCACCTACAAGGCCAAGAAGCCCGTGCAGCTGCC
CGGCGCCTACAACGTCAACATCAAGTTGGACATCACCTCCCACAACGAGGACTACACCATCGTGGAACAG
TACGAACGCGCCGAGGGCCGCCACTCCACCGGCGGCATGGACGAGCTGTACAAGGGATATCCATCACACT
GGCGGCCGCTCGAGTAAACCCAGCTTTCTTGTACAAAGTTGGCATTATAAGAAAGCATTGCTTATCAATT
TGTTGCAACGAACAGGTCACTATCAGTCAAAATAAAATCATTATTTGCCATCCAGCTGCAGGGCGGCCGC
GATATCCCCTATAGTGAGTCGTATTACATGGTCATAGCTGTTTCCTGGCAGCTCTGGCCCGTGTCTCAAA
ATCTCTGATGTTACATTGCACAAGATAAAAATATATCATCATGAACAATAAAACTGTCTGCTTACATAAA
CAGTAATACAAGGGGTGTTATGAGCCATATTCAACGGGAAACGTCGAGGCCGCGATTAAATTCCAACATG
GATGCTGATTTATATGGGTATAAATGGGCTCGCGATAATGTCGGGCAATCAGGTGCGACAATCTATCGCT
TGTATGGGAAGCCCGATGCGCCAGAGTTGTTTCTGAAACATGGCAAAGGTAGCGTTGCCAATGATGTTAC
AGATGAGATGGTCAGACTAAACTGGCTGACGGAATTTATGCCTCTTCCGACCATCAAGCATTTTATCCGT
ACTCCTGATGATGCATGGTTACTCACCACTGCGATCCCCGGAAAAACAGCATTCCAGGTATTAGAAGAAT
ATCCTGATTCAGGTGAAAATATTGTTGATGCGCTGGCAGTGTTCCTGCGCCGGTTGCATTCGATTCCTGT
TTGTAATTGTCCTTTTAACAGCGATCGCGTATTTCGTCTCGCTCAGGCGCAATCACGAATGAATAACGGT
TTGGTTGATGCGAGTGATTTTGATGACGAGCGTAATGGCTGGCCTGTTGAACAAGTCTGGAAAGAAATGC
ATAAACTTTTGCCATTCTCACCGGATTCAGTCGTCACTCATGGTGATTTCTCACTTGATAACCTTATTTT
TGACGAGGGGAAATTAATAGGTTGTATTGATGTTGGACGAGTCGGAATCGCAGACCGATACCAGGATCTT
GCCATCCTATGGAACTGCCTCGGTGAGTTTTCTCCTTCATTACAGAAACGGCTTTTTCAAAAATATGGTA
TTGATAATCCTGATATGAATAAATTGCAGTTTCATTTGATGCTCGATGAGTTTTTCTAATCAGAATTGGT
TAATTGGTTGTAACACTGGCAGAGCATTACGCTGACTTGACGGGACGGCGCAAGCTCATGACCAAAATCC
CTTAACGTGAGTTACGCGTCGTTCCACTGAGCGTCAGACCCCGTAGAAAAGATCAAAGGATCTTCTTGAG
ATCCTTTTTTTCTGCGCGTAATCTGCTGCTTGCAAACAAAAAAACCACCGCTACCAGCGGTGGTTTGTTT
GCCGGATCAAGAGCTACCAACTCTTTTTCCGAAGGTAACTGGCTTCAGCAGAGCGCAGATACCAAATACT
GTTCTTCTAGTGTAGCCGTAGTTAGGCCACCACTTCAAGAACTCTGTAGCACCGCCTACATACCTCGCTC
TGCTAATCCTGTTACCAGTGGCTGCTGCCAGTGGCGATAAGTCGTGTCTTACCGGGTTGGACTCAAGACG
ATAGTTACCGGATAAGGCGCAGCGGTCGGGCTGAACGGGGGGTTCGTGCACACAGCCCAGCTTGGAGCGA
ACGACCTACACCGAACTGAGATACCTACAGCGTGAGCTATGAGAAAGCGCCACGCTTCCCGAAGGGAGAA
AGGCGGACAGGTATCCGGTAAGCGGCAGGGTCGGAACAGGAGAGCGCACGAGGGAGCTTCCAGGGGGAAA
CGCCTGGTATCTTTATAGTCCTGTCGGGTTTCGCCACCTCTGACTTGAGCGTCGATTTTTGTGATGCTCG
TCAGGGGGGCGGAGCCTATGGAAAAACGCCAGCAACGCGGCCTTTTTACGGTTCCTGGCCTTTTGCTGGC
CTTTTGCTCACAT
